>Addgene plasmid #25485 | METT10D | depositor partial sequence | sequence record 11889 | Author sequence
GGAAGAGTGAGCCTTAATTTTAAAGACCCCGAAGCAGTCAGAGCTCTGACGTGTACTCTCCTAAGGGAAG
ATTTTGGACTTTCTATTGATATTCCATTGGAGAGACTAATTCCCACAGTTCCCTTGAGACTCAACTATAT
TCACTGGGTAGAAGATCTGATCGGTCACCAGGATTCTGACAAAAGTACTCTCCGAAGAGGAATTGACATA
GGCACGGGGGCATCTTGCATCTACCCCTTACTTGGAGCAACCTTGAATGGCTGGTATTTCCTCGCAACAG
AAGTGGATGATATGTGTTTCAACTATGCAAAGAAAAATGTGGAACAGAATAACTTATCTGATCTCATAAA
AGTGGTGAAAGTGCCACAGAAGACACTCCTGATGGATGCTCTTAAAGAAGAATCTGAGATAATCTATGAC
TTTTGCATGTGCAACCCTCCCTTTTTTGCCAATCAATTGGAAGCCAAGGGAGTAAACTCACGAAATCCTC
GAAGACCTCCGCCTAGTTCTGTTAATACAGGAGGCATCACAGAGATCATGGCAGAAGGAGGTGAATTAGA
GTTTGTTAAAAGGATCATCCATGACAGTCTACAACTTAAAAAAAGATTAAGATGGTATAGCTGCATGCTG
GGAAAGAAATGCAGCCTGGCGCCTCTGAAGGAGGAGCTTCGCATACAAGGGGTTCCCAAAGTAACGTACA
CTGAATTCTGTCAAGGTCGGACAATGAGATGGGCCTTAGCTTGGAGTTTTTATGAT
