>Addgene plasmid #25485 | METT10D | addgene partial sequence | sequence record 31465 | 25485 with T7
CCCCTGAATATTTTGTTTACTTTAAGAAGGAGATATACCATGGGCAGCAGCCATCATCATCATCATCACA
GCAGCGGCCTGGTTCCGCGTGGTAGTGGAAGAGTGAGCCTTAATTTTAAAGACCCCGAAGCAGTCAGAGC
TCTGACGTGTACTCTCCTAAGGGAAGATTTTGGACTTTCTATTGATATTCCATTGGAGAGACTAATTCCC
ACAGTTCCCTTGAGACTCAACTATATTCACTGGGTAGAAGATCTGATCGGTCACCAGGATTCTGACAAAA
GTACTCTCCGAAGAGGAATTGACATAGGCACGGGGGCATCTTGCATCTACCCCTTACTTGGAGCAACCTT
GAATGGCTGGTATTTCCTCGCAACAGAAGTGGATGATATGTGTTTCAACTATGCAAAGAAAAATGTGGAA
CAGAATAACTTATCTGATCTCATAAAAGTGGTGAAAGTGCCACAGAAGACACTCCTGATGGATGCTCTTA
AAGAAGAATCTGAGATAATCTATGACTTTTGCATGTGCAACCCTCCCTTTTTTGCCAATCAATTGGAAGC
CAAGGGAGTAAACTCACGAAATCCTCGAAGACCTCCGCCTAGTTCTGTTAATACAGGAGGCATCACAGAG
ATCATGGCAGAAGGAGGTGAATTAGAGTTTGTTAAAAGGATCATCCATGACAGTCTACAACTTAAAAAAA
GATTAAGATGGTATAGCTGCATGCTGGGAAAGAAATGCAGCCTGGCGCCTCTGAAGGAGGAGCTTCGCAT
ACAAGGGGTTCCCAAAGTAACGTACACTGAATTCTGTCAAGGTCGGACAATGAGATGGGCCTTAGCTTGG
AGTTTTTATGATTGATGACGAAGCTTGCGGCCGCACTCGAGCACCACCACCACCACCACTGAGATCCGGC
TGCTA
