[The description below was written by a language model from this plasmid's Addgene catalogue record.]
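Description:
METT10D is a bacterial expression plasmid built on the pET28a-LIC backbone, a ligation-independent-cloning derivative of pET28a produced by a structural genomics group. It carries a 756 bp insert from the human gene METT10D (methyltransferase 10 domain containing protein, now listed as METTL16). The plasmid confers kanamycin resistance and is recorded as low copy. It is maintained in a standard cloning strain, DH5alpha. No feature table is supplied, so the origin of replication and other backbone elements are not itemised. The listed backbone size without insert is 7328 bp.

The insert is fused to an N-terminal His tag, which allows the recombinant protein to be purified by immobilised metal affinity chromatography. The promoter is not stated explicitly. However, the T7 and T7-terminator sequencing primers, together with the pET28a lineage, are consistent with the insert sitting in a T7 promoter/terminator cassette. Expression from such a cassette would normally be driven in an E. coli host that supplies T7 RNA polymerase.

The stated purpose is bacterial expression for structure determination. The record warns that the insert may not be the full open reading frame, and its short length fits a domain-level fragment chosen for crystallisation rather than the complete protein. The depositor links the construct to a solved Protein Data Bank structure of this protein. It is therefore best regarded as a source of purified recombinant METT10D/METTL16 fragment for structural or biochemical studies. The record does not give the exact residue boundaries of the fragment, and distribution is limited to academic and nonprofit users.
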