Addgene plasmid #25485: METT10D
Purpose: Bacterial expression for structure determination; may not be full ORF
Depositing lab: Cheryl Arrowsmith. Depositing organization: University of Toronto.
Backbone
  Vector backbone: pET28a-LIC
  Backbone manufacturer: SGC
  Backbone size w/o insert (bp): 7328
  Vector type: Bacterial Expression
Growth in bacteria
  Bacterial resistance: Kanamycin, 50 μg/mL
  Growth temperature: 37°C
  Growth strain: DH5alpha
  Copy number: Low Copy
Gene/Insert
  Gene/Insert name: METT10D (alt names: PDB: 2H00; Methyltransferase 10 domain containing protein; METT10D)
  Species: H. sapiens (human)
  Insert size (bp): 756
  Entrez Gene: METTL16 (a.k.a. METT10D)
  Tag / fusion protein: His (N terminal on insert)
  Cloning method: Restriction Enzyme
  Sequencing primers: 5′ T7; 3′ T7-term
Terms and licenses: Academic/Nonprofit Terms; Industry Terms: Not Available to Industry
Depositor comments: PDB: 2H00 http://www.thesgc.org/structures/2H00/
How to cite: METT10D was a gift from Cheryl Arrowsmith (Addgene plasmid # 25485 ; http://n2t.net/addgene:25485 ; RRID:Addgene_25485)
